Addgene plasmid #215952: AA320
Purpose: Fragmid fragment: (guide cassette) guide expression; reverse orientation; positive control cell surface
Depositing lab: John Doench. Depositing organization: Broad Institute. Publication: Modular vector assembly enables rapid assessment of emerging CRISPR technologies. McGee AV, Liu YV, Griffith AL, Szegletes ZM, Wen B, Kraus C, Miller NW, Steger RJ, Escude Velasco B, Bosch JA, Zirin JD, Viswanatha R, Sontheimer EJ, Goodale A, Greene MA, Green TM, Doench JG. Cell Genom. 2024 Mar 13;4(3):100519. doi: 10.1016/j.xgen.2024.100519. PubMed 38484704.
Backbone
  Vector backbone: pUC57-Kan
  Vector type: CRISPR ; Fragment
Growth in bacteria
  Bacterial resistance: Kanamycin, 50 μg/mL
  Growth temperature: 37°C
  Growth strain: DH5alpha
  Copy number: Unknown
Gene/Insert
  Gene/Insert name: rev{U6_v1; DR_v0 [EnAs]; sgCD47_v1 [EnAs]; DR_v1 [EnAs]; sgCD47_v2 [EnAs]}
  gRNA/shRNA sequence: ATACCAAACTGTCCCCAGAACAG; CTTTCCAGGATCAGCTCAGCTAC
  Species: Enhanced Acidaminococcus sp.
  Cloning method: Unknown
Resource information
  A portion of this plasmid was derived from a plasmid made by: Genscript ID: U623MHF070-42
Terms and licenses: Academic/Nonprofit Terms; Industry Terms: Not Available to Industry
Depositor comments: Please visit https://www.biorxiv.org/content/10.1101/2023.10.25.564061v1 for bioRxiv preprint.
How to cite: AA320 was a gift from John Doench (Addgene plasmid # 215952 ; http://n2t.net/addgene:215952 ; RRID:Addgene_215952)
