[The description below was written by a language model from this plasmid's Addgene catalogue record and pLannotate feature annotations shown in this document.]
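Description:
AA320 is a small (about 3 kb) bacterial cloning plasmid built on the pUC57-Kan backbone. It serves as a "fragment" module in the Fragmid modular vector assembly system for CRISPR technologies. It is not a finished expression vector. It stores a guide-expression cassette intended to be combined with other fragments into a destination construct, although the record does not state the assembly method or the flanking assembly sites. The plasmid is propagated in E. coli through a high-copy ColE1/pUC-type origin and selected with kanamycin via an aph(3')-Ia KanR gene. The remaining annotated backbone pieces are remnants typical of pUC-derived vectors: lac promoter, lac operator and CAP site, lacZα and lacI fragments, and bom and rop fragments.

The insert is a human U6 RNA polymerase III promoter driving a two-guide array for enhanced Acidaminococcus Cas12a (EnAsCas12a). The array consists of a direct repeat (DR_v0), a first CD47-targeting spacer, a variant direct repeat (DR_v1) and a second CD47-targeting spacer. Cas12a processes its own pre-crRNA at the direct repeats, so a single U6 transcript can yield both guides. The "rev" designation means the cassette is supplied in reverse orientation relative to the module's assembly direction, which agrees with the U6 promoter being annotated on the minus strand. The short automated hits to an S. pyogenes gRNA scaffold fragment and an SV40 small t antigen fragment are not supported by the catalogue description and are probably spurious partial matches. Because CD47 is a cell-surface protein, the cassette is catalogued as a positive control whose activity can be read out from a surface marker when testing assembled Cas12a vectors.
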