Features (pLannotate 1.2.2; 12 found; start..end, strand, type, name):
    137..236     +  misc_feature   bom (fragment): basis of mobility region from pBR322
    242..399     -  CDS            lacZα (fragment): LacZα fragment of β-galactosidase; lacZ fragment
    444..467     -  misc_RNA       gRNA scaffold (fragment): guide RNA scaffold for the Streptococcus pyogenes CRISPR/Cas9 system
    570..810     -  promoter       U6 promoter: RNA polymerase III promoter for human U6 snRNA
    830..880     +  CDS            small t antigen (fragment): SV40 (simian virus 40) small t antigen
    973..989     -  protein_bind   lac operator: The lac repressor binds to the lac operator to inhibit transcription in E. coli. This inhibition can be relieved by adding lactose or isopropyl-β-D-thiogalactopyranoside (IPTG). lac repressor encoded by lacI
    997..1027    -  promoter       lac promoter: promoter for the E. coli lac operon
   1042..1063    -  protein_bind   CAP binding site: CAP binding activates transcription in the presence of cAMP. E. coli catabolite activator protein
   1076..1168    -  CDS            lacI (fragment): lac repressor; lacI; The lac repressor binds to the lac operator to inhibit transcription in E. coli. This inhibition can be relieved by adding lactose or isopropyl-β-D-thiogalactopyranoside (IPTG).
   1351..1939    -  rep_origin     ori: high-copy-number ColE1/pMB1/pBR322/pUC origin of replication
   2117..2926    -  CDS            KanR: aminoglycoside phosphotransferase; aph(3')-Ia; confers resistance to kanamycin in bacteria or G418 (Geneticin®) in eukaryotes
   3033..35      +  CDS            rop (fragment) (across the origin): Rop protein, which maintains plasmids at low copy number; rop
>Addgene plasmid #215952 | AA320 | addgene full sequence | sequence record 431483 | Addgene NGS Result
TCGCGCGTTTCGGTGATGACGGTGAAAACCTCTGACACATGCAGCTCCCGGAGACGGTCACAGCTTGTCT
GTAAGCGGATGCCGGGAGCAGACAAGCCCGTCAGGGCGCGTCAGCGGGTGTTGGCGGGTGTCGGGGCTGG
CTTAACTATGCGGCATCAGAGCAGATTGTACTGAGAGTGCACCATATGCGGTGTGAAATACCGCACAGAT
GCGTAAGGAGAAAATACCGCATCAGGCGCCATTCGCCATTCAGGCTGCGCAACTGTTGGGAAGGGCGATC
GGTGCGGGCCTCTTCGCTATTACGCCAGCTGGCGAAAGGGGGATGTGCTGCAAGGCGATTAAGTTGGGTA
ACGCCAGGGTTTTCCCAGTCACGACGTTGTAAAACGACGGCCAGAGAATTCGAGCTCGGTACCTCGCGAA
TACATCTAGATGAAGACGTCAGAACCGACTCGGTGCCACTTTTTCAAAAAAAAGTAGCTGAGCTGATCCT
GGAAAGATCTACGACAGTAGAAATTACTGTTCTGGGGACAGTTTGGTATATCTACAAGAGTAGAAATTAC
CGGTGTTTCGTCCTTTCCACAAGATATATAAAGCCAAGAAATCGAAATACTTTCAAGTTACGGTAAGCAT
ATGATAGTCCATTTTAAAACATAATTTTAAAACTGCAAACTACCCAAGAAATTATTACTTTCTACGTCAC
GTATTTTGTACTAATATCTTTGTGTTTACAGTCAAATTAATTCTAATTATCTCTCTAACAGCCTTGTATC
GTATATGCAAATATGAAGGAATCATGGGAAATAGGCCCTCTTCGAATCTAGTTGCAAAGATGGATAAAGT
TTTAAACAGAGAGGAATCTTTGCAGCTAATGGACCTTCTACACGCGTCTTCATCGGATCCCGGGCCCGTC
GACTGCAGAGGCCTGCATGCAAGCTTGGTGTAATCATGGTCATAGCTGTTTCCTGTGTGAAATTGTTATC
CGCTCACAATTCCACACAACATACGAGCCGGAAGCATAAAGTGTAAAGCCTGGGGTGCCTAATGAGTGAG
CTAACTCACATTAATTGCGTTGCGCTCACTGCCCGCTTTCCAGTCGGGAAACCTGTCGTGCCAGCTGCAT
TAATGAATCGGCCAACGCGCGGGGAGAGGCGGTTTGCGTATTGGGCGCTCTTCCGCTTCCTCGCTCACTG
ACTCGCTGCGCTCGGTCGTTCGGCTGCGGCGAGCGGTATCAGCTCACTCAAAGGCGGTAATACGGTTATC
CACAGAATCAGGGGATAACGCAGGAAAGAACATGTGAGCAAAAGGCCAGCAAAAGGCCAGGAACCGTAAA
AAGGCCGCGTTGCTGGCGTTTTTCCATAGGCTCCGCCCCCCTGACGAGCATCACAAAAATCGACGCTCAA
GTCAGAGGTGGCGAAACCCGACAGGACTATAAAGATACCAGGCGTTTCCCCCTGGAAGCTCCCTCGTGCG
CTCTCCTGTTCCGACCCTGCCGCTTACCGGATACCTGTCCGCCTTTCTCCCTTCGGGAAGCGTGGCGCTT
TCTCATAGCTCACGCTGTAGGTATCTCAGTTCGGTGTAGGTCGTTCGCTCCAAGCTGGGCTGTGTGCACG
AACCCCCCGTTCAGCCCGACCGCTGCGCCTTATCCGGTAACTATCGTCTTGAGTCCAACCCGGTAAGACA
CGACTTATCGCCACTGGCAGCAGCCACTGGTAACAGGATTAGCAGAGCGAGGTATGTAGGCGGTGCTACA
GAGTTCTTGAAGTGGTGGCCTAACTACGGCTACACTAGAAGAACAGTATTTGGTATCTGCGCTCTGCTGA
AGCCAGTTACCTTCGGAAAAAGAGTTGGTAGCTCTTGATCCGGCAAACAAACCACCGCTGGTAGCGGTGG
TTTTTTTGTTTGCAAGCAGCAGATTACGCGCAGAAAAAAAGGATCTCAAGAAGATCCTTTGATCTTTTCT
ACGGGGTCTGACGCTCAGTGGAACGAAAACTCACGTTAAGGGATTTTGGTCATGAGATTATCAAAAAGGA
TCTTCACCTAGATCCTTTTAAATTAAAAATGAAGTTTTAAATCAAGCCCAATCTGAATAATGTTACAACC
AATTAACCAATTCTGATTAGAAAAACTCATCGAGCATCAAATGAAACTGCAATTTATTCATATCAGGATT
ATCAATACCATATTTTTGAAAAAGCCGTTTCTGTAATGAAGGAGAAAACTCACCGAGGCAGTTCCATAGG
ATGGCAAGATCCTGGTATCGGTCTGCGATTCCGACTCGTCCAACATCAATACAACCTATTAATTTCCCCT
CGTCAAAAATAAGGTTATCAAGTGAGAAATCACCATGAGTGACGACTGAATCCGGTGAGAATGGCAAAAG
TTTATGCATTTCTTTCCAGACTTGTTCAACAGGCCAGCCATTACGCTCGTCATCAAAATCACTCGCATCA
ACCAAACCGTTATTCATTCGTGATTGCGCCTGAGCGAGACGAAATACGCGATCGCTGTTAAAAGGACAAT
TACAAACAGGAATCGAATGCAACCGGCGCAGGAACACTGCCAGCGCATCAACAATATTTTCACCTGAATC
AGGATATTCTTCTAATACCTGGAATGCTGTTTTTCCGGGGATCGCAGTGGTGAGTAACCATGCATCATCA
GGAGTACGGATAAAATGCTTGATGGTCGGAAGAGGCATAAATTCCGTCAGCCAGTTTAGTCTGACCATCT
CATCTGTAACATCATTGGCAACGCTACCTTTGCCATGTTTCAGAAACAACTCTGGCGCATCGGGCTTCCC
ATACAAGCGATAGATTGTCGCACCTGATTGCCCGACATTATCGCGAGCCCATTTATACCCATATAAATCA
GCATCCATGTTGGAATTTAATCGCGGCCTCGACGTTTCCCGTTGAATATGGCTCATAACACCCCTTGTAT
TACTGTTTATGTAAGCAGACAGTTTTATTGTTCATGATGATATATTTTTATCTTGTGCAATGTAACATCA
GAGATTTTGAGACACGGGCCAGAGCTGCA
